Addgene plasmid #148659: pnEA-NpM-HsNot6-D491A_AF
Purpose: Bacterial Expression of HsNot6-D491A
Depositing lab: Elisa Izaurralde. Depositing organization: Max Planck Institute for Developmental Biology. Publication: Crystal structure and functional properties of the human CCR4-CAF1 deadenylase complex. Chen Y, Khazina E, Izaurralde E, Weichenrieder O. Nucleic Acids Res. 2021 Jun 21;49(11):6489-6510. doi: 10.1093/nar/gkab414. PubMed 34038562.
Backbone
  Vector backbone: Unknown
  Vector type: Bacterial Expression
Growth in bacteria
  Bacterial resistance: Ampicillin, 100 μg/mL
  Growth temperature: 37°C
  Growth strain: DH5alpha
  Copy number: Low Copy
Gene/Insert
  Gene/Insert name: HsNot6-D491A (alt name: CCR4a)
  Species: H. sapiens (human)
  Entrez Gene: CNOT6 (a.k.a. CCR4, Ccr4a)
  Cloning method: Unknown
Terms and licenses: Academic/Nonprofit Terms; Industry Terms: Not Available to Industry
Depositor comments: sequence extracted from NCBI: NM_015455.3. Plasmids from this collection were made available to the research community and donated after the lab closed. Please note that the sequence provided by the depositing laboratory may be theoretical/predicted or based on Sanger sequencing results. There may be discrepancies between sequencing results obtained by Addgene and the depositor sequence. If an Addgene verified sequence is not available, please contact before placing your order to request that our lab fully sequence the plasmid.
How to cite: pnEA-NpM-HsNot6-D491A_AF was a gift from Elisa Izaurralde (Addgene plasmid # 148659 ; http://n2t.net/addgene:148659 ; RRID:Addgene_148659)
