[The description below was written by a language model from this plasmid's Addgene catalogue record and pLannotate feature annotations shown in this document.]
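Description:
pnEA-NpM-HsNot6-D491A_AF is an 8,496 nt bacterial expression plasmid for producing a mutant form of human CNOT6 (also called CCR4a or Not6) in E. coli. The catalogue lists the backbone as unknown, but the annotated features show a pET/pBR322-style architecture. It has a ColE1/pMB1-type origin together with the bom mobilisation region and the rop gene, which is consistent with the recorded low copy number. An AmpR (β-lactamase) cassette provides ampicillin selection. Several tetracycline-resistance gene fragments and the tet promoter are also present. These appear to be disrupted pBR322 remnants rather than a working marker.

The expression cassette is driven by a T7 promoter followed by a lac operator and the strong T7 gene 10 ribosome binding site. A plasmid-borne lacI gene supplies the repressor, so transcription depends on T7 RNA polymerase and can be induced with IPTG. The reading frame begins with a maltose binding protein lacking its signal sequence, which acts as a cytosolic N-terminal solubility and affinity tag. A short linker region that the table does not annotate separates it from the CNOT6 coding sequence. A short fragment matching T7 gene 10 sequence and the T7 terminator lie downstream. CNOT6 is a poly(A)-specific 3'-5' exoribonuclease and a catalytic subunit of the CCR4-NOT deadenylase complex. The insert carries a D491A substitution, but the record does not state its functional effect. Given the associated work on the structure and function of the human CCR4-CAF1 deadenylase complex, the plasmid is suited to producing recombinant protein for biochemical and structural studies. The depositor sequence may be theoretical rather than fully verified.
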