Features (pLannotate 1.2.2; 20 found; start..end, strand, type, name):
    104..208     +  promoter       AmpR promoter: bla
    209..1069    +  CDS            AmpR: β-lactamase; bla; confers resistance to ampicillin, carbenicillin, and related antibiotics
   1240..1828    +  rep_origin     ori: high-copy-number ColE1/pMB1/pBR322/pUC origin of replication
   2014..2156    -  misc_feature   bom: basis of mobility region from pBR322
   2258..2449    -  CDS            rop: Rop protein, which maintains plasmids at low copy number; rop
   2466..2846    +  CDS            YPB1_ECOLX: Protein predicted: Swiss-Prot protein existence level 4. From Escherichia coli.
   3088..3712    -  CDS            TcR (fragment): tetracycline efflux protein; tet; confers resistance to tetracycline
   3727..3748    -  protein_bind   CAP binding site: CAP binding activates transcription in the presence of cAMP. E. coli catabolite activator protein
   3761..4843    -  CDS            lacI: lac repressor; lacI; The lac repressor binds to the lac operator to inhibit transcription in E. coli. This inhibition can be relieved by adding lactose or isopropyl-β-D-thiogalactopyranoside (IPTG).
   4844..4921    -  promoter       lacI promoter: lacI
   4929..5208    -  CDS            TcR (fragment): tetracycline efflux protein; tet; confers resistance to tetracycline
   5230..5248    +  promoter       T7 promoter: promoter for bacteriophage T7 RNA polymerase
   5249..5273    +  protein_bind   lac operator: The lac repressor binds to the lac operator to inhibit transcription in E. coli. This inhibition can be relieved by adding lactose or isopropyl-β-D-thiogalactopyranoside (IPTG). lac repressor encoded by lacI
   5288..5310    +  RBS            RBS: efficient ribosome binding site from bacteriophage T7 gene 10 (Olins and Rangwala, 1989)
   5321..6417    +  CDS            MBP (fragment): maltose binding protein from E. coli; malE (mutated); This version of the gene does not encode a signal sequence, so MBP will remain in the cytosol.
   6469..8139    +  CDS            CNOT6: CNOT6_HUMAN - Also known as CCR4, CCR4a, KIAA1194. Experimental evidence at protein level: Swiss-Prot protein existence level 1. Poly(A) nuclease with 3'-5' RNase activity. Catalytic component of the CCR4-NOT complex which is one of the major cellular mRNA deadenylases and is linked to various cellular processes including bulk mRNA degradation, miRNA-mediated repression, translational repression during translational initiation and general transcription regulation. Additional complex functions may be a consequence of its influence on mRNA expression. Involved in mRNA decay mediated by the major
   8180..8229    +  CDS            SET1 (fragment): solubility-enhancement tag derived from T7 phage gene 10B
   8237..8284    +  terminator     T7 terminator: transcription terminator for bacteriophage T7 RNA polymerase
   8307..8411    -  CDS            TcR (fragment): tetracycline efflux protein; tet; confers resistance to tetracycline
   8459..8487    -  promoter       tet promoter: E. coli promoter for tetracycline efflux protein gene
>Addgene plasmid #148659 | pnEA-NpM-HsNot6-D491A_AF | depositor full sequence | sequence record 291107 | Full Sequence
TTCTTGAAGACGAAAGGGCCTCGTGATACGCCTATTTTTATAGGTTAATGTCATGATAATAATGGTTTCT
TAGACGTCAGGTGGCACTTTTCGGGGAAATGTGCGCGGAACCCCTATTTGTTTATTTTTCTAAATACATT
CAAATATGTATCCGCTCATGAGACAATAACCCTGATAAATGCTTCAATAATATTGAAAAAGGAAGAGTAT
GAGTATTCAACATTTCCGTGTCGCCCTTATTCCCTTTTTTGCGGCATTTTGCCTTCCTGTTTTTGCTCAC
CCAGAAACGCTGGTGAAAGTAAAAGATGCTGAAGATCAGTTGGGTGCACGAGTGGGTTACATCGAACTGG
ATCTCAACAGCGGTAAGATCCTTGAGAGTTTTCGCCCCGAAGAACGTTTTCCAATGATGAGCACTTTTAA
AGTTCTGCTATGTGGCGCGGTATTATCCCGTGTTGACGCCGGGCAAGAGCAACTCGGTCGCCGCATACAC
TATTCTCAGAATGACTTGGTTGAGTACTCACCAGTCACAGAAAAGCATCTTACGGATGGCATGACAGTAA
GAGAATTATGCAGTGCTGCCATAACCATGAGTGATAACACTGCGGCCAACTTACTTCTGACAACGATCGG
AGGACCGAAGGAGCTAACCGCTTTTTTGCACAACATGGGGGATCATGTAACTCGCCTTGATCGTTGGGAA
CCGGAGCTGAATGAAGCCATACCAAACGACGAGCGTGACACCACGATGCCTGCAGCAATGGCAACAACGT
TGCGCAAACTATTAACTGGCGAACTACTTACTCTAGCTTCCCGGCAACAATTAATAGACTGGATGGAGGC
GGATAAAGTTGCAGGACCACTTCTGCGCTCGGCCCTTCCGGCTGGCTGGTTTATTGCTGATAAATCTGGA
GCCGGTGAGCGTGGGTCTCGCGGTATCATTGCAGCACTGGGGCCAGATGGTAAGCCCTCCCGTATCGTAG
TTATCTACACGACGGGGAGTCAGGCAACTATGGATGAACGAAATAGACAGATCGCTGAGATAGGTGCCTC
ACTGATTAAGCATTGGTAACTGTCAGACCAAGTTTACTCATATATACTTTAGATTGATTTAAAACTTCAT
TTTTAATTTAAAAGGATCTAGGTGAAGATCCTTTTTGATAATCTCATGACCAAAATCCCTTAACGTGAGT
TTTCGTTCCACTGAGCGTCAGACCCCGTAGAAAAGATCAAAGGATCTTCTTGAGATCCTTTTTTTCTGCG
CGTAATCTGCTGCTTGCAAACAAAAAAACCACCGCTACCAGCGGTGGTTTGTTTGCCGGATCAAGAGCTA
CCAACTCTTTTTCCGAAGGTAACTGGCTTCAGCAGAGCGCAGATACCAAATACTGTCCTTCTAGTGTAGC
CGTAGTTAGGCCACCACTTCAAGAACTCTGTAGCACCGCCTACATACCTCGCTCTGCTAATCCTGTTACC
AGTGGCTGCTGCCAGTGGCGATAAGTCGTGTCTTACCGGGTTGGACTCAAGACGATAGTTACCGGATAAG
GCGCAGCGGTCGGGCTGAACGGGGGGTTCGTGCACACAGCCCAGCTTGGAGCGAACGACCTACACCGAAC
TGAGATACCTACAGCGTGAGCTATGAGAAAGCGCCACGCTTCCCGAAGGGAGAAAGGCGGACAGGTATCC
GGTAAGCGGCAGGGTCGGAACAGGAGAGCGCACGAGGGAGCTTCCAGGGGGAAACGCCTGGTATCTTTAT
AGTCCTGTCGGGTTTCGCCACCTCTGACTTGAGCGTCGATTTTTGTGATGCTCGTCAGGGGGGCGGAGCC
TATGGAAAAACGCCAGCAACGCGGCCTTTTTACGGTTCCTGGCCTTTTGCTGGCCTTTTGCTCACATGTT
CTTTCCTGCGTTATCCCCTGATTCTGTGGATAACCGTATTACCGCCTTTGAGTGAGCTGATACCGCTCGC
CGCAGCCGAACGACCGAGCGCAGCGAGTCAGTGAGCGAGGAAGCGGAAGAGCGCCTGATGCGGTATTTTC
TCCTTACGCATCTGTGCGGTATTTCACACCGCATATATGGTGCACTCTCAGTACAATCTGCTCTGATGCC
GCATAGTTAAGCCAGTATACACTCCGCTATCGCTACGTGACTGGGTCATGGCTGCGCCCCGACACCCGCC
AACACCCGCTGACGCGCCCTGACGGGCTTGTCTGCTCCCGGCATCCGCTTACAGACAAGCTGTGACCGTC
TCCGGGAGCTGCATGTGTCAGAGGTTTTCACCGTCATCACCGAAACGCGCGAGGCAGCTGCGGTAAAGCT
CATCAGCGTGGTCGTGAAGCGATTCACAGATGTCTGCCTGTTCATCCGCGTCCAGCTCGTTGAGTTTCTC
CAGAAGCGTTAATGTCTGGCTTCTGATAAAGCGGGCCATGTTAAGGGCGGTTTTTTCCTGTTTGGTCACT
GATGCCTCCGTGTAAGGGGGATTTCTGTTCATGGGGGTAATGATACCGATGAAACGAGAGAGGATGCTCA
CGATACGGGTTACTGATGATGAACATGCCCGGTTACTGGAACGTTGTGAGGGTAAACAACTGGCGGTATG
GATGCGGCGGGACCAGAGAAAAATCACTCAGGGTCAATGCCAGCGCTTCGTTAATACAGATGTAGGTGTT
CCACAGGGTAGCCAGCAGCATCCTGCGATGCAGATCCGGAACATAATGGTGCAGGGCGCTGACTTCCGCG
TTTCCAGACTTTACGAAACACGGAAACCGAAGACCATTCATGTTGTTGCTCAGGTCGCAGACGTTTTGCA
GCAGCAGTCGCTTCACGTTCGCTCGCGTATCGGTGATTCATTCTGCTAACCAGTAAGGCAACCCCGCCAG
CCTAGCCGGGTCCTCAACGACAGGAGCACGATCATGCGCACCCGTGGCCAGGACCCAACGCTGCCCGAGA
TGCGCCGCGTGCGGCTGCTGGAGATGGCGGACGCGATGGATATGTTCTGCCAAGGGTTGGTTTGCGCATT
CACAGTTCTCCGCAAGAATTGATTGGCTCCAATTCTTGGAGTGGTGAATCCGTTAGCGAGGTGCCGCCGG
CTTCCATTCAGGTCGAGGTGGCCCGGCTCCATGCACCGCGACGCAACGCGGGGAGGCAGACAAGGTATAG
GGCGGCGCCTACAATCCATGCCAACCCGTTCCATGTGCTCGCCGAGGCGGCATAAATCGCCGTGACGATC
AGCGGTCCAGTGATCGAAGTTAGGCTGGTAAGAGCCGCGAGCGATCCTTGAAGCTGTCCCTGATGGTCGT
CATCTACCTGCCTGGACAGCATGGCCTGCAACGCGGGCATCCCGATGCCGCCGGAAGCGAGAAGAATCAT
AATGGGGAAGGCCATCCAGCCTCGCGTCGCGAACGCCAGCAAGACGTAGCCCAGCGCGTCGGCCGCCATG
CCGGCGATAATGGCCTGCTTCTCGCCGAAACGTTTGGTGGCGGGACCAGTGACGAAGGCTTGAGCGAGGG
CGTGCAAGATTCCGAATACCGCAAGCGACAGGCCGATCATCGTCGCGCTCCAGCGAAAGCGGTCCTCGCC
GAAAATGACCCAGAGCGCTGCCGGCACCTGTCCTACGAGTTGCATGATAAAGAAGACAGTCATAAGTGCG
GCGACGATAGTCATGCCCCGCGCCCACCGGAAGGAGCTGACTGGGTTGAAGGCTCTCAAGGGCATCGGTC
GAGATCCCGGTGCCTAATGAGTGAGCTAACTTACATTAATTGCGTTGCGCTCACTGCCCGCTTTCCAGTC
GGGAAACCTGTCGTGCCAGCTGCATTAATGAATCGGCCAACGCGCGGGGAGAGGCGGTTTGCGTATTGGG
CGCCAGGGTGGTTTTTCTTTTCACCAGTGAGACGGGCAACAGCTGATTGCCCTTCACCGCCTGGCCCTGA
GAGAGTTGCAGCAAGCGGTCCACGCTGGTTTGCCCCAGCAGGCGAAAATCCTGTTTGATGGTGGTTAACG
GCGGGATATAACATGAGCTGTCTTCGGTATCGTCGTATCCCACTACCGAGATATCCGCACCAACGCGCAG
CCCGGACTCGGTAATGGCGCGCATTGCGCCCAGCGCCATCTGATCGTTGGCAACCAGCATCGCAGTGGGA
ACGATGCCCTCATTCAGCATTTGCATGGTTTGTTGAAAACCGGACATGGCACTCCAGTCGCCTTCCCGTT
CCGCTATCGGCTGAATTTGATTGCGAGTGAGATATTTATGCCAGCCAGCCAGACGCAGACGCGCCGAGAC
AGAACTTAATGGGCCCGCTAACAGCGCGATTTGCTGGTGACCCAATGCGACCAGATGCTCCACGCCCAGT
CGCGTACCGTCTTCATGGGAGAAAATAATACTGTTGATGGGTGTCTGGTCAGAGACATCAAGAAATAACG
CCGGAACATTAGTGCAGGCAGCTTCCACAGCAATGGCATCCTGGTCATCCAGCGGATAGTTAATGATCAG
CCCACTGACGCGTTGCGCGAGAAGATTGTGCACCGCCGCTTTACAGGCTTCGACGCCGCTTCGTTCTACC
ATCGACACCACCACGCTGGCACCCAGTTGATCGGCGCGAGATTTAATCGCCGCGACAATTTGCGACGGCG
CGTGCAGGGCCAGACTGGAGGTGGCAACGCCAATCAGCAACGACTGTTTGCCCGCCAGTTGTTGTGCCAC
GCGGTTGGGAATGTAATTCAGCTCCGCCATCGCCGCTTCCACTTTTTCCCGCGTTTTCGCAGAAACGTGG
CTGGCCTGGTTCACCACGCGGGAAACGGTCTGATAAGAGACACCGGCATACTCTGCGACATCGTATAACG
TTACTGGTTTCACATTCACCACCCTGAATTGACTCTCTTCCGGGCGCTATCATGCCATACCGCGAAAGGT
TTTGCGCCATTCGATGGTGTCCGGGATCTCGACGCTCTCCCTTATGCGACTCCTGCATTAGGAAGCAGCC
CAGTAGTAGGTTGAGGCCGTTGAGCACCGCCGCCGCAAGGAATGGTGCATGCAAGGAGATGGCGCCCAAC
AGTCCCCCGGCCACGGGGCCTGCCACCATACCCACGCCGAAACAAGCGCTCATGAGCCCGAAGTGGCGAG
CCCGATCTTCCCCATCGGTGATGTCGGCGATATAGGCGCCAGCAACCGCACCTGTGGCGCCGGTGATGCC
GGCCACGATGCGTCCGGCGTAGAGGATCGAGATCTCGATCCCGCGAAATTAATACGACTCACTATAGGGG
AATTGTGAGCGGATAACAATTCCCCACTAGTAATAATTTTGTTTAACTTTAAGAAGGAGATATACCATGG
AAACTGAAGAAGGTAAACTGGTAATCTGGATTAACGGCGATAAAGGCTATAACGGTCTCGCTGAAGTCGG
TAAGAAATTCGAGAAAGATACCGGAATTAAAGTCACCGTTGAGCATCCGGATAAACTGGAAGAGAAATTC
CCACAGGTTGCGGCAACTGGCGATGGCCCTGACATTATCTTCTGGGCACACGACCGCTTTGGTGGCTACG
CTCAATCTGGCCTGTTGGCTGAAATCACCCCGGACAAAGCGTTCCAGGACAAGCTGTATCCGTTTACCTG
GGATGCCGTACGTTACAACGGCAAGCTGATTGCTTACCCGATCGCTGTTGAAGCGTTATCGCTGATTTAT
AACAAAGACCTGCTGCCGAACCCGCCAAAAACCTGGGAAGAGATCCCGGCGCTGGATAAAGAACTGAAAG
CGAAAGGTAAGAGCGCCCTGATGTTCAACCTGCAAGAACCGTACTTCACCTGGCCGCTGATTGCTGCTGA
CGGGGGTTATGCGTTCAAGTATGAAAACGGCAAGTACGACATTAAAGACGTGGGCGTGGATAACGCTGGC
GCGAAAGCGGGTCTGACCTTCCTGGTTGACCTGATTAAAAACAAACACATGAATGCAGACACCGATTACT
CCATCGCAGAAGCTGCCTTTAATAAAGGCGAAACAGCGATGACCATCAACGGCCCGTGGGCATGGTCCAA
CATCGACACCAGCAAAGTGAATTATGGTGTAACGGTACTGCCGACCTTCAAGGGTCAACCATCCAAACCG
TTCGTTGGCGTGCTGAGCGCAGGTATTAACGCCGCCAGTCCGAACAAAGAGCTGGCAAAAGAGTTCCTCG
AAAACTATCTGCTGACTGATGAAGGTCTGGAAGCGGTTAATAAAGACAAACCGCTGGGTGCCGTAGCGCT
GAAGTCTTACGAGGAAGAGTTGGCGAAAGATCCACGTATTGCCGCCACGATGGAAAACGCCCAGAAAGGT
GAAATCATGCCGAACATCCCGCAGATGTCCGCTTTCTGGTATGCCGTGCGTACTGCGGTGATCAACGCCG
CCAGCGGTCGTCAGACTGTCGATGAAGCCCTTAAAGACGCGCAGACTGGTACCGGCAGCGGCCTGGAAGT
TCTGTTCCAGGGGCCCCATATGCTCGAGATGCCCAAAGAAAAATACGAGCCCCCTGACCCTCGGAGGATG
TATACAATTATGTCTTCTGAGGAAGCAGCAAATGGAAAGAAATCCCACTGGGCAGAGCTTGAAATAAGTG
GAAAAGTAAGAAGCTTAAGCGCATCTTTGTGGTCACTAACTCACCTGACAGCTTTGCATTTGAGTGACAA
TTCCCTGTCCCGAATTCCTTCAGACATTGCCAAGCTTCACAATCTGGTGTATTTGGACCTGTCATCTAAT
AAAATTCGTAGCTTACCCGCAGAACTCGGAAACATGGTATCACTCAGGGAGCTCCATTTAAATAACAACC
TGTTACGAGTTCTACCTTTTGAGCTGGGAAAACTGTTTCAGTTGCAGACTTTAGGCCTGAAAGGAAATCC
CCTTACCCAGGATATATTGAACCTTTATCAGGAACCAGATGGAACAAGACGGCTGCTGAACTATTTGCTT
GATAATTTGTCAGGTACTGCAAAAAGAATTACAACAGAACAACCACCTCCAAGGTCTTGGATTATGTTAC
AAGAACCAGATAGGACAAGGCCAACTGCCTTGTTTTCTGTCATGTGCTATAATGTTCTTTGTGATAAATA
TGCGACCCGGCAGTTATACGGCTACTGTCCATCATGGGCGCTAAACTGGGACTACAGGAAAAAGGCCATT
ATTCAAGAAATCTTGAGCTGCAATGCTGATATCGTAAGTCTTCAGGAGGTTGAAACGGAACAGTATTACA
GTTTTTTTCTGGTAGAGCTGAAAGAACGTGGCTATAATGGATTCTTCAGTCCTAAGTCTAGAGCTAGGAC
AATGTCAGAACAAGAAAGGAAACATGTTGATGGCTGTGCAATATTCTTCAAGACAGAAAAATTTACTTTG
GTTCAGAAACACACTGTTGAATTTAATCAGCTAGCCATGGCAAATTCTGAGGGGTCTGAAGCTATGCTGA
ACAGAGTCATGACAAAAGATAACATTGGGGTTGCAGTACTGCTAGAACTTCGGAAGGAATCGATTGAAAT
GCCGTCTGGAAAGCCACATCTTGGAACAGAAAAACAACTTATTCTTGTGGCTAACGCCCACATGCATTGG
GACCCTGAATACTCTGATGTGAAGTTGGTACAAACTATGATGTTCCTCTCAGAAGTGAAGAACATTATTG
ATAAAGCCTCTCGCAACCTCAAATCCAGTGTTTTGGGAGAATTTGGAACTATTCCACTTGTGTTATGTGC
AGATCTTAATTCTTTGCCAGACTCTGGTGTTGTAGAATATTTGAGCACAGGTGGAGTAGAAACAAATCAC
AAAGACTTTAAGGAGTTGAGGTATAATGAAAGTCTCACAAACTTCAGCTGTCATGGGAAGAATGGAACCA
CCAATGGAAGGATCACTCATGGTTTCAAGTTACAGAGTGCCTATGAGAGTGGCCTGATGCCTTACACGAA
TTACACATTTGATTTCAAGGGTATAATAGCATACATTTTCTATTCTAAACCTCAGCTGAACACCTTAGGC
ATCCTGGGCCCTCTGGACCACCACTGGCTGGTTGAGAATAACATCAGTGGCTGCCCGCACCCCCTCATCC
CCTCTGACCACTTCTCACTTTTTGCACAACTGGAGCTCTTACTGCCTTTCCTGCCCCAAGTCAACGGCAT
CCACCTTCCTGGCAGGAGGTAGGGATCCTAATAGTCTAGAGCTAGCCCTAGGAGATCCGGCTGCTAACAA
AGCCCGAAAGGAAGCTGAGTTGGCTGCTGCCACCGCTGAGCAATAACTAGCATAACCCCTTGGGGCCTCT
AAACGGGTCTTGAGGGGTTTTTTGCTGAAAGGAGGAACTATATCCGGATATCCCGCAAGAGGCCCGGCAG
TACCGGCATAACCAAGCCTATGCCTACAGCATCCAGGGTGACGGTGCCGAGGATGACGATGAGCGCATTG
TTAGATTTCATACACGGTGCCTGACTGCGTTAGCAATTTAACTGTGATAAACTACCGCATTAAAGCTTAT
CGATGATAAGCTGTCAAACATGAGAA
